Addgene plasmid #225615: pEND-229_Cacnes_EforCP
Purpose: Replicative vector for red fluorescent reporter protein eForCP strong constitutive recombinant expression in C. acnes. pBRESP36A with P(BBa_J23119)+RBS_1+eForCP
Depositing lab: Marc Güell. Depositing organization: Universitat Pompeu Fabra. Publication: Synthetically programmed antioxidant delivery by a domesticated skin commensal. Nevot G, Santos-Moreno J, Campama-Sanz N, Toloza L, Parra-Cid C, Jansen PAM, Barbier I, Ledesma-Amaro R, van den Bogaard EH, Guell M. Cell Syst. 2025 Feb 19;16(2):101169. doi: 10.1016/j.cels.2025.101169. Epub 2025 Feb 6. PubMed 39919749.
Backbone
  Vector backbone: pBRESP36A
  Vector type: Bacterial Expression, Synthetic Biology
  Selectable markers: Erythromycin
Growth in bacteria
  Bacterial resistance: Ampicillin, 100 μg/mL
  Growth temperature: 37°C
  Growth strain: DH5alpha
  Copy number: Unknown
Gene/Insert
  Gene/Insert name: EforCP
  Species: Synthetic
  Mutation: Codon optimized for Cutibacterium acnes
  Tag / fusion protein: 6xHis (C terminal on insert)
  Cloning method: Gibson Cloning
Terms and licenses: Academic/Nonprofit Terms; Industry Terms: Not Available to Industry
How to cite: pEND-229_Cacnes_EforCP was a gift from Marc Güell (Addgene plasmid # 225615 ; http://n2t.net/addgene:225615 ; RRID:Addgene_225615)
