[The description below was written by a language model from this plasmid's Addgene catalogue record and pLannotate feature annotations shown in this document.]
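Description:
pEND-229_Cacnes_EforCP is a 9.1 kb E. coli–Cutibacterium acnes shuttle plasmid built on the pBRESP36A backbone and intended as a replicative (non-integrating) vector for strong constitutive reporter expression in C. acnes. The E. coli half derives from pBR322: the annotation finds a ColE1/pMB1-type origin together with rop, which restrains copy number, the bom mobilisation region, and a β-lactamase gene with its own promoter for ampicillin selection during cloning. Selection in C. acnes relies on erythromycin resistance conferred by ermE, the 23S rRNA methyltransferase from Saccharopolyspora erythraea. In this plasmid ermE is flanked by two Tn5 mosaic end sequences, suggesting the marker originated as a transposon-style cassette. Roughly the first 3.7 kb of the sequence carries no automatic annotation. The replication functions that allow maintenance in C. acnes presumably lie there, but the record does not identify them.

The payload is a compact synthetic expression unit assembled by Gibson cloning. It consists of the strong constitutive BBa_J23119 promoter, a ribosome binding site designated RBS_1, and an eforCP coding sequence codon-optimised for C. acnes and carrying a C-terminal 6xHis tag for detection or affinity purification. eforCP is a red chromoprotein/fluorescent protein derived from the coral Echinopora forskaliana, so it provides a visible or fluorescent readout without added substrate.

The plasmid serves as a reporter construct for measuring promoter/RBS strength and confirming recombinant protein production in this skin commensal. It was deposited as part of a synthetic biology toolkit developed to engineer C. acnes for therapeutic delivery on skin.
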