Features (pLannotate 1.2.2; 11 found; start..end, strand, type, name):
   3723..4103    -  CDS            YPB1_ECOLX: Protein predicted: Swiss-Prot protein existence level 4. From Escherichia coli.
   4120..4311    +  CDS            rop: Rop protein, which maintains plasmids at low copy number; rop
   4413..4553    +  misc_feature   bom: basis of mobility region from pBR322
   4739..5327    -  rep_origin     ori: high-copy-number ColE1/pMB1/pBR322/pUC origin of replication
   5498..6358    -  CDS            AmpR: β-lactamase; bla; confers resistance to ampicillin, carbenicillin, and related antibiotics
   6359..6463    -  promoter       AmpR promoter: bla
   6614..6632    +  misc_feature   Tn5 ME: hyperactive mosaic end for Tn5 transposase recognition (Reznikoff et al., 2004)
   6642..7784    -  CDS            ermE: ERME_SACEN - Experimental evidence at protein level: Swiss-Prot protein existence level 1. This protein produces a dimethylation of the adenine residue at position 2085 in 23S rRNA, resulting in reduced affinity between ribosomes and macrolide-lincosamide-streptogramin B antibiotics. From Saccharopolyspora erythraea (strain ATCC 11635 / DSM 40517 / JCM 4748 / NBRC 13426 / NCIMB 8594 / NRRL 2338).
   8000..8018    -  misc_feature   Tn5 ME: hyperactive mosaic end for Tn5 transposase recognition (Reznikoff et al., 2004)
   8271..8305    +  promoter       J23119 promoter: bacterial promoter (Registry of Standard Biological Parts BBa J23119)
   8395..9075    +  CDS            eforCP: eforCP is a basic (constitutively fluorescent) red fluorescent protein published in 2008, derived from Echinopora forskaliana.
>Addgene plasmid #225615 | pEND-229_Cacnes_EforCP | addgene full sequence | sequence record 451383 | Addgene NGS Result
CTCGAGCAATAAACAGTTGATAGGGCTTCTCCGTTACCATGGTTCAGCCAAAAAACTTAAGACCGCCGGT
CTTGTCCACTACCTTGCAGTAATGCGGTGGACAGGATCGGCGGTTTTCTTTTCTCTTCTCAAGCTAGCGA
AATCCCTGAAACTGAGACTGTAGAAAATAAGCTTCCGAAACTGAACCTGTTATTTTACGCTACGGACGCC
CGGTCATGACGCTGAGTTAGTGGCGCAGCTGCGCTCTGAGAACGAGTTTTTACGGCGTCAGGTCGAGCAG
CAGGCGCGCACGATCGAACGGCAGGCTGAGGCACACGCGGTGGTCTCAGCGCAGCTCACACGGGTTGGCC
AGCTTGAGGCCGGCGACGCAGCAGCACCGACACTGGCACCCGTTGAAAGGCCGGCTCCGCGACGGCGGTG
GTGGCAGCGTCGGTAGCGGTCAGGATCGCTCTGGCGTGACGAGTGTGTCTGGCAGTGCGAACAGTTGCTC
GACCAGTGGCAGCAGAAGCGAGATCGCTGCGTGGTGCTGTTCCTCGGTCAGTTCGTCGAGGACTGGCGGG
TCTTGCTGCGTCCAGCCGATCGCCTCGGCGGCCAAGGTCAGTTCCAAGCTGTGCCAACGCACACGCCCCT
CGGCTGACAGCTGAGTCTCGAACTGTGCAACTGGACCGGCCGGAAGATGCACGTTGCCGAGGTCGTGAGT
GGCCAAGCGCACGTCAAAGAGTGCTGCTTCGTAGCCGCGCAGAAATGGCAGTGCTCGGTCGATTCGGATC
GGCCTGCCCAGGTACATTCCGGGCCGCTTGATGAACGCCTCCGCGTAGAAGCGCACCGTTCTCGGCCCGG
CCTCGTGATCTGTCACTGTGCACGCTCCTCTCGATGGTTCTCGACGCTACCGGAGACCACCGACGTTCAT
GCCCAGCGCAGCGACCTGAAAGGACCAAGCCGAGTTAGCCGTGCTAACCGTATAGCTTGCTCCGTCGCCT
CTGAGGGCAACCACCTGCGCAGCAGGTGGGCGGCAGCCCGCGCGCAAGCGCCTACCGGGTTTGGGCACAG
CCCATAAATCAACGCCTCCGGTGTTGAAGCGATCGTGTGTCACGATTGCTATGCTTGCTACCCCTTCAGG
GTTTTCGTATACACAAATCAAGTTTTTTCGTATACGCTAATGCCATGAGTGAGCATCTACTGCACGGCAA
GCCCGTCACCAACGAGCAGATTCAGGCATGGGCAGACGAGGCCGAGGCCGGATACGACCTGCCCAAACTC
CCCAAGCCACGGCGCGGACGCCCGCCCGTAGGAGACGGTCCGGGCACCGTCGTACCCGTGCGTCTCGACG
CGGCCACCGTTGCCGCTCTCACAGAACGAGCAACAGCCGAGGGCATCACGAACCGTTCAGACGCGATCCG
AGCCGCAGTCCACGAGTGGACACGGGTTGCCTGACCTCCACGACTCAGCACGCAAGCACTACCAACGAGA
CCGGCTCGACGACACGGCCGTGCTCTACGCGGCCACCCACGTTCTCAACTCCCGGCCACTCGACGACGAA
GACGACCCGCGCCGCTGGCTCATGATCGGAACCGACCCAGCAGGCCGCCTACTCGAACTCGTCGCACTGA
TCTACGACGACGGCTACGAACTGATCATCCACGCAATGAAAGCCCGCACCCAATACCTCGACCAGCTCTA
ACCAAGAAAGGAACCTGATGAGCGACCAGCTAGACAGCGACCGCAACTACGACCCGATGATCTTCGACGT
GATGCGCGAGACCGCGAACCGCGTCGTCGCCACGTACGTTGCATGGGAAGATGAAGCCGCTGATCCCCGC
GAGGCTGCGCACTGGCAGGCCGAGCGATTCCGCACCCGGCACGAGGTGCGCGCCGTCGACCCTGACAGCC
GGCGAGCAGTTCAGGCGAAGATCGCACAGCTGCGCGAGGAACTAGCCGCAATGCCCGAACACGCCCCAGC
CATCCCTTGGAGCAGGTGGCAGCGTCAGGGGAGTCGGGGGATGTTTGGCAGGGGATGTGGAAAGAGAGTT
CGCTTTGCTCACATGGCTCAACCGGGTAACTAACTGATATGGGGTCTTCGTCGCCCACTTTGAACACGCC
GAGGAATGGACCACGCTGAACGTGACTCGCATGCTTCACTGCATGTATGGATTCGTTCGAGACGTTGTTC
CCTGAGAGCTGGCTGCCACGCAAGCCGCTGGCGTCAGCCGAGAAGTCTGGGGCGTACCGGCACGTGACTC
GGCAGAGGGCGCTGGAGCTGCCTTACATCGAAGCGAACCCGTTGGTCATGCAGTCCTTGGTCATCACCGA
TCGAGATGCTTCGGATGCTGACTGGGCCGCAGACCTCGCTGGGCTGCCTTCACCGTCCTACGTGTCCATG
AACCGTGTCACGACCACCGGACACATCGTCTATGCCTTGAAGAACCCTGTGTGTCTGACCGATGCCGCGC
GGCGACGGCCTATCAACCTGCTCGCCCGCGTCGAGCAGGGCCTATGCGACGTTCTCGGCGGCGATGCATC
CTACGGGCACCGGATCACAAAGAACCCGCTCAGCACCGCCCATGCGACCCTCTGGGGCCCCGCAGACGCG
CTCTACGAGCTGCGCGCCCTCGCACACACCCTCGACGAGATCCACGCACTGCCGGAGGCAGGGAACCCGC
GTCGCAACGTCACCCGATCAACGGTCGGCCGCAACGTCACCCTGTTCGACACCACCCGCATGTGGGCATA
CCGGGCCGTCCGGCACTCCTGGGGCGGCCCGGTCGCCGAATGGGAGCACACCGTATTCGAGCACATCCAC
CTACTGAACGAGACGATCATCGCCGACGAATTCGCCACAGGCCCCCTCGGCTTGAACGAACTTAAGCACT
TATCTCGATCCATTTCCCGATGGGTCTGGCGCAACTTCACCCCCGAAACCTTCCGCGCACGCCAGAAAGC
GATCAGCCTCCGTGGAGCATCCAAAGGCGGCAAAGAAGGCGGCCACAAAGGCGGCATTGCCAGTGGCGCA
TCACGGCGCGCCCATACCCGTCAACAGTTCTTGGAGGGTCTCTCATGACCACACGTGAACGTCTCCCCCG
CAACGGCTACAGCATCGCCGCTGCTGCGAAAAAGCTCGGTGTCTCCGAGTCCACCGTCAAGCGGTGGACT
TCCGAGCCACGCGAGGAGTTCGTGGCCCGCGTTGCCGCACGCCACGCGCGGATTCGTGAGCTGCGCTCGG
AGGGTCAGAGCATGCGTGCGATTGCTGCCGAGGTCGGGGTTTCCGTGGGCACCGTGCACTACGCGCTGAA
CAAGAATCGAACTGACGCATGACCGTAACGCCGCACGATGAGCATTTTCTTGATCGTGCACCGCTTGGCA
CTACGTTCGCGTGCGGTTGCACAGTGCGCGCCACGTTCTTATCCTGCGGCCATTGTGGCTACAGCCAATG
GGGGGCATCAGCAACGGACGTTGAACCCGGTGGGCAAGTGTTACTCAGGGGGACATGCCCAGTCTGCGGC
GCTCGGATTGACGGTATGGCAGTCGTGCATGCGGCCCCACCGTCAAACTCATTCAGGTATCAGTGAGAAC
CCTCATGGCACCCCCTCGTGACACGTTCTCGTTGCGATCAGCTGCGGCCAAGCTTGATCTTCGGGCAGCG
TTGGGTCCTGGCCACGGGTGCGCATGATCGTGCTCCTGTCGTTGAGGACCCGGCTAGGCTGGCGGGGTTG
CCTTACTGGTTAGCAGAATGAATCACCGATACGCGAGCGAACGTGAAGCGACTGCTGCTGCAAAACGTCT
GCGACCTGAGCAACAACATGAATGGTCTTCGGTTTCCGTGTTTCGTAAAGTCTGGAAACGCGGAAGTCAG
CGCCCTGCACCATTATGTTCCGGATCTGCATCGCAGGATGCTGCTGGCTACCCTGTGGAACACCTACATC
TGTATTAACGAAGCGCTGGCATTGACCCTGAGTGATTTTTCTCTGGTCCCGCCGCATCCATACCGCCAGT
TGTTTACCCTCACAACGTTCCAGTAACCGGGCATGTTCATCATCAGTAACCCGTATCGTGAGCATCCTCT
CTCGTTTCATCGGTATCATTACCCCCATGAACAGAAATCCCCCTTACACGGAGGCATCAGTGACCAAACA
GGAAAAAACCGCCCTTAACATGGCCCGCTTTATCAGAAGCCAGACATTAACGCTTCTGGAGAAACTCAAC
GAGCTGGACGCGGATGAACAGGCAGACATCTGTGAATCGCTTCACGACCACGCTGATGAGCTTTACCGCA
GCTGCCTCGCGCGTTTCGGTGATGACGGTGAAAACCTCTGACACATGCAGCTCCCGGAGACGGTCACAGC
TTGTCTGTAAGCGGATGCCGGGAGCAGACAAGCCCGTCAGGGCGCGTCAGCGGGTGTTGGCGGGTGTCGG
GGCGCAGCCATGACCCAGTCACGTAGCGATAGCGGAGTGTATACTGGCTTAACTATGCGGCATCAGAGCA
GATTGTACTGAGAGTGCACCATATGCGGTGTGAAATACCGCACAGATGCGTAAGGAGAAAATACCGCATC
AGGCGCTCTTCCGCTTCCTCGCTCACTGACTCGCTGCGCTCGGTCGTTCGGCTGCGGCGAGCGGTATCAG
CTCACTCAAAGGCGGTAATACGGTTATCCACAGAATCAGGGGATAACGCAGGAAAGAACATGTGAGCAAA
AGGCCAGCAAAAGGCCAGGAACCGTAAAAAGGCCGCGTTGCTGGCGTTTTTCCATAGGCTCCGCCCCCCT
GACGAGCATCACAAAAATCGACGCTCAAGTCAGAGGTGGCGAAACCCGACAGGACTATAAAGATACCAGG
CGTTTCCCCCTGGAAGCTCCCTCGTGCGCTCTCCTGTTCCGACCCTGCCGCTTACCGGATACCTGTCCGC
CTTTCTCCCTTCGGGAAGCGTGGCGCTTTCTCATAGCTCACGCTGTAGGTATCTCAGTTCGGTGTAGGTC
GTTCGCTCCAAGCTGGGCTGTGTGCACGAACCCCCCGTTCAGCCCGACCGCTGCGCCTTATCCGGTAACT
ATCGTCTTGAGTCCAACCCGGTAAGACACGACTTATCGCCACTGGCAGCAGCCACTGGTAACAGGATTAG
CAGAGCGAGGTATGTAGGCGGTGCTACAGAGTTCTTGAAGTGGTGGCCTAACTACGGCTACACTAGAAGG
ACAGTATTTGGTATCTGCGCTCTGCTGAAGCCAGTTACCTTCGGAAAAAGAGTTGGTAGCTCTTGATCCG
GCAAACAAACCACCGCTGGTAGCGGTGGTTTTTTTGTTTGCAAGCAGCAGATTACGCGCAGAAAAAAAGG
ATCTCAAGAAGATCCTTTGATCTTTTCTACGGGGTCTGACGCTCAGTGGAACGAAAACTCACGTTAAGGG
ATTTTGGTCATGAGATTATCAAAAAGGATCTTCACCTAGATCCTTTTAAATTAAAAATGAAGTTTTAAAT
CAATCTAAAGTATATATGAGTAAACTTGGTCTGACAGTTACCAATGCTTAATCAGTGAGGCACCTATCTC
AGCGATCTGTCTATTTCGTTCATCCATAGTTGCCTGACTCCCCGTCGTGTAGATAACTACGATACGGGAG
GGCTTACCATCTGGCCCCAGTGCTGCAATGATACCGCGAGACCCACGCTCACCGGCTCCAGATTTATCAG
CAATAAACCAGCCAGCCGGAAGGGCCGAGCGCAGAAGTGGTCCTGCAACTTTATCCGCCTCCATCCAGTC
TATTAATTGTTGCCGGGAAGCTAGAGTAAGTAGTTCGCCAGTTAATAGTTTGCGCAACGTTGTTGCCATT
GCTGCAGGCATCGTGGTGTCACGCTCGTCGTTTGGTATGGCTTCATTCAGCTCCGGTTCCCAACGATCAA
GGCGAGTTACATGATCCCCCATGTTGTGCAAAAAAGCGGTTAGCTCCTTCGGTCCTCCGATCGTTGTCAG
AAGTAAGTTGGCCGCAGTGTTATCACTCATGGTTATGGCAGCACTGCATAATTCTCTTACTGTCATGCCA
TCCGTAAGATGCTTTTCTGTGACTGGTGAGTACTCAACCAAGTCATTCTGAGAATAGTGTATGCGGCGAC
CGAGTTGCTCTTGCCCGGCGTCAACACGGGATAATACCGCGCCACATAGCAGAACTTTAAAAGTGCTCAT
CATTGGAAAACGTTCTTCGGGGCGAAAACTCTCAAGGATCTTACCGCTGTTGAGATCCAGTTCGATGTAA
CCCACTCGTGCACCCAACTGATCTTCAGCATCTTTTACTTTCACCAGCGTTTCTGGGTGAGCAAAAACAG
GAAGGCAAAATGCCGCAAAAAAGGGAATAAGGGCGACACGGAAATGTTGAATACTCATACTCTTCCTTTT
TCAATATTATTGAAGCATTTATCAGGGTTATTGTCTCATGAGCGGATACATATTTGAATGTATTTAGAAA
AATAAACAAATAGGGGTTCCGCGCACATTTCCCCGAAAAGTGCCACCTGACGTCTAAGAAACCATTATTA
TCATGACATTAACCTATAAAAATAGGCGTATCACGAGGCCCTTTCGTCTTCAAGAATTCAAGCTTGTCGA
CGTTAACCTGCAGGCATGCGGATCCGGTACCAGCTGTCTCTTATACACATCTCTGCAGTTAACGCTGACC
CGGACCACCACGACGACCCGGACGACCACCGGTACGACCACCACCAGACGGACCGCGGCGACCACCCTGG
TCACCCTGTTCACGTTCACCGGTACGACCGTCGTCACGGTTACGACCAGAAGAACGACGGTCACCGTGAC
CAGACGCTTGCCGGTCTCTGCGATCTTGGCCCCCGGTACGTCTGTCACCACGGTCCTGACCACCGGTACG
ACGGTCGCCCCTATCCTGTCCACCCGTCCTACGACCACGCTGCGGCTGACCACCACGCGGTTCGTTTTTC
TGGTCCAGACGTTCGAACAGACGCAGCCACTGTTCCGGACGAACGTAAGCAACAACAGCACCACCACCAA
CACCAGCGTGGTCCAGAGCAGCTTCAACACGACGACGCGGGTATTTACGCAGCAGAGAAGCCTGGATGTT
ACCACCAACACCGGTGAAGCACAGTTCAACCATAGATTCGTAACGTTCCAGAGCAGCACCTTCCAGCAGC
GGTTCAGCACGACGACGCAGACGCATGATAGCAGAGTCAACTTTCGGAACCGGTTTGAACAGACGACGAT
CGACTTTTTCAACGAATTCCCATTCGAACAGCGGCCAGGTCATAACGGTCAGACGAGACCAACGACCGTA
GTCACCGGTACGTTTACGAGCGAATTCCAGCTGGGTAACCATGGTAGCGGTTTCGATGGTCGGAGCTTCC
AGGCACCAGTCAACGATAGCAGAGGTGATACCGTACGGGATAGCACCAACGAAAGCGAACGGTTCCGGCG
GCGGTTCAGCGGTCAGGAAGTCAGCGTTAACAACTTCGATGTTCGGGTGACCAGACAGTTTTTCACGCAG
AGATTTAGCCAGACGCGGGTCGATTTCGTAAGAGGTAACCTGACGAGCACGGTCAGCCAGTTCACGGGTC
AGCAGACCTTCACCCGGACCAGCTTCCAGAACCGGCAGGTCCGGACGCAGTTCAGCGGTTTCAGCGATAC
GAGCGATGGTTTTACGGTCACGCAGGAAGTTCTGGCCGAATTGGCGGCGGTTACGGTCACGCTCGGTACG
GCCGAGGACGGGGCGATTCTGGTTGGGGTGCTGGCGGTCTTGGTTGCGGCGGCGGGGGCGGGGCTGTTCA
TCGGAGGAGGACATGACGATCTCCCGATGTGTCGTACGTATGGGAATTGACGAAAATCATATAGATTTTC
AGTTGAAGTGTAGCACTGCATAGTGTCATCGAAGTGTCGGCGGCAACGGTATGCCCGGTAGGGGGTGGGT
CTGCCTTTCGGTTTCGTGAACCTGATGCGGCGACGCGCATGTAGCCGATAACCCCTAGACTCGCCCGTGC
AGATCGTCGGTGTGGATCCAGATGTGTATAAGAGACAGCTGGTACCGGCCGCTGCTGTGCGTGCGGGCGT
GAGCGTTTCTACGCTGCGGCGCAGGAAATCAGAGCTTGAGGCTGCCGGAGCGACGGTAGACCCGTCCGGT
TGGGTGGTGCCACTGCGTGCACTCAAGGTCGTTTTTGGGGTGTCAGATGAGACCTCGAATGCGAATACCA
GTAAATCCTGACCTGTGAGTTGTGAATTCATAGGATAGATTCTGGAAACTTTACCGTCCGAGCTCCAGCC
TGCGGTCCGGTTGACAGCTAGCTCAGTCCTAGGTATAATGCTAGCTCGCTGGGACGCCCGGTAGTGCTTA
TCAGACCCAATACTGTTGAACAGCCTGCGGTCCGGTCCACTTATAAATATAGAGGAGGTTTGATATGTCA
GTGATTAAGCAGGTAATGAAGACCAAGTTGCACCTTGAGGGCACTGTCAATGGCCATGATTTTACGATCG
AGGGTAAAGGTGAAGGCAAGCCGTACGAAGGGTTACAGCACATGAAAATGACAGTCACCAAAGGCGCGCC
TCTGCCGTTTTCCGTTCATATTCTTACACCTAGCCACATGTATGGAAGCAAACCGTTTAATAAGTATCCA
GCGGATATCCCAGACTACCACAAACAGTCTTTTCCCGAAGGTATGTCTTGGGAGCGGTCGATGATTTTTG
AAGATGGTGGCGTATGCACCGCCAGTAATCACTCCAGCATAAACTTGCAAGAGAACTGTTTCATCTATGA
TGTTAAATTTCATGGTGTGAACCTGCCTCCGGATGGGCCCGTAATGCAAAAAACCATTGCTGGATGGGAG
CCGAGCGTGGAAACACTGTACGTGCGTGACGGGATGTTAAAAAGTGACACTGCAATGGTTTTTAAACTGA
AAGGAGGCGGTCATCATCGTGTTGATTTCAAAACGACGTATAAAGCCAAAAAACCTGTCAAGCTGCCAGA
ATTTCATTTCGTTGAACATCGCCTGGAACTGACCAAACACGATAAAGATTTCACAACTTGGGACCAGCAG
GAGGCAGCCGAAGGCCATTTCTCACCGCTGCCGAAGGCTCTCCCACATCATCACCATCACCACTGATAAT
CGCTGGGACGCCCG
